LOCUS       Exported 6571 bp ds-DNA circular SYN 12-MAY-2021
DEFINITION  Single pathway reporter; hedgehog promoter-driven expression of
            firefly luciferase; MultiSite Gateway entry vector..
ACCESSION   .
VERSION     .
KEYWORDS    pMuLE_ENTR_12GLI-FLuc_R4-R3
SOURCE      synthetic DNA construct
  ORGANISM  synthetic DNA construct
REFERENCE   1 (bases 1 to 6571)
  AUTHORS   Maier J, Elmenofi S, Taschauer A, Anton M, Sami H, Ogris M
  TITLE     Luminescent and fluorescent triple reporter plasmid constructs for
            Wnt, Hedgehog and Notch pathway.
  JOURNAL   PLoS One. 2019 Dec 20;14(12):e0226570. doi:
            10.1371/journal.pone.0226570. eCollection 2019.
  PUBMED    31860685
REFERENCE   2 (bases 1 to 6571)
  AUTHORS   .
  TITLE     Direct Submission
  JOURNAL   Exported May 12, 2021 from SnapGene Server 1.1.58
            http://www.snapgene.com
FEATURES             Location/Qualifiers
     source          1..6571
                     /organism="synthetic DNA construct"
                     /mol_type="other DNA"
     promoter        296..358
                     /label=Mini-TK promoter
                     /note="minimal herpes simplex virus (HSV) thymidine kinase
                     promoter"
     CDS             414..2066
                     /codon_start=1
                     /gene="luc"
                     /product="firefly luciferase"
                     /label=luciferase
                     /translation="MEDAKNIKKGPAPFYPLEDGTAGEQLHKAMKRYALVPGTIAFTDA
                     HIEVNITYAEYFEMSVRLAEAMKRYGLNTNHRIVVCSENSLQFFMPVLGALFIGVAVAP
                     ANDIYNERELLNSMNISQPTVVFVSKKGLQKILNVQKKLPIIQKIIIMDSKTDYQGFQS
                     MYTFVTSHLPPGFNEYDFVPESFDRDKTIALIMNSSGSTGLPKGVALPHRTACVRFSHA
                     RDPIFGNQIIPDTAILSVVPFHHGFGMFTTLGYLICGFRVVLMYRFEEELFLRSLQDYK
                     IQSALLVPTLFSFFAKSTLIDKYDLSNLHEIASGGAPLSKEVGEAVAKRFHLPGIRQGY
                     GLTETTSAILITPEGDDKPGAVGKVVPFFEAKVVDLDTGKTLGVNQRGELCVRGPMIMS
                     GYVNNPEATNALIDKDGWLHSGDIAYWDEDEHFFIVDRLKSLIKYKGYQVAPAELESIL
                     LQHPNIFDAGVAGLPDDDAGELPAAVVVLEHGKTMTEKEIVDYVASQVTTAKKLRGGVV
                     FVDEVPKGLTGKLDARKIREILIKAKKGGKSKL"
     primer_bind     complement(480..498)
                     /label=LucNrev
                     /note="Firefly luciferase, reverse primer"
     intron          2197..2262
                     /label=small t intron
                     /note="SV40 (simian virus 40) small t antigen intron"
     CDS             2392..2412
                     /codon_start=1
                     /product="nuclear localization signal of SV40 (simian virus
                     40) large T antigen"
                     /label=SV40 NLS
                     /translation="PKKKRKV"
     polyA_signal    2837..2971
                     /label=SV40 poly(A) signal
                     /note="SV40 polyadenylation signal"
     protein_bind    3523..3646
                     /gene="mutant version of attR"
                     /label=attR3
                     /bound_moiety="LR Clonase(TM)"
                     /note="recombination site for the Gateway(R) LR reaction"
     primer_bind     complement(3701..3720)
                     /label=T7
                     /note="T7 promoter, forward primer"
     promoter        complement(3702..3720)
                     /label=T7 promoter
                     /note="promoter for bacteriophage T7 RNA polymerase"
     primer_bind     complement(3725..3741)
                     /label=M13 rev
                     /note="common sequencing primer, one of multiple similar
                     variants"
     primer_bind     complement(3725..3741)
                     /label=M13 Reverse
                     /note="In lacZ gene. Also called M13-rev"
     primer_bind     complement(3843..3862)
                     /label=pENTR-R
                     /note="pENTR vectors, reverse primer"
     CDS             3854..4663
                     /codon_start=1
                     /gene="aph(3')-Ia"
                     /product="aminoglycoside phosphotransferase"
                     /label=KanR
                     /note="confers resistance to kanamycin in bacteria or G418
                     (Geneticin(R)) in eukaryotes"
                     /translation="MSHIQRETSRPRLNSNMDADLYGYKWARDNVGQSGATIYRLYGKP
                     DAPELFLKHGKGSVANDVTDEMVRLNWLTEFMPLPTIKHFIRTPDDAWLLTTAIPGKTA
                     FQVLEEYPDSGENIVDALAVFLRRLHSIPVCNCPFNSDRVFRLAQAQSRMNNGLVDASD
                     FDDERNGWPVEQVWKEMHKLLPFSPDSVVTHGDFSLDNLIFDEGKLIGCIDVGRVGIAD
                     RYQDLAILWNCLGEFSPSLQKRLFQKYGIDNPDMNKLQFHLMLDEFF"
     primer_bind     complement(3921..3940)
                     /label=Kan-R
                     /note="Kanamycin resistance gene, reverse primer"
     rep_origin      4810..5398
                     /direction=RIGHT
                     /label=ori
                     /note="high-copy-number ColE1/pMB1/pBR322/pUC origin of
                     replication"
     primer_bind     5299..5318
                     /label=pBR322ori-F
                     /note="pBR322 origin, forward primer"
     primer_bind     5552..5569
                     /label=L4440
                     /note="L4440 vector, forward primer"
     terminator      5728..5755
                     /label=rrnB T2 terminator
                     /note="transcription terminator T2 from the E. coli rrnB
                     gene"
     terminator      5847..5933
                     /gene="Escherichia coli rrnB"
                     /label=rrnB T1 terminator
                     /note="transcription terminator T1 from the E. coli rrnB
                     gene"
     primer_bind     5982..6004
                     /label=M13/pUC Forward
                     /note="In lacZ gene"
     primer_bind     5996..6013
                     /label=M13 Forward
                     /note="In lacZ gene. Also called M13-F20 or M13 (-21)
                     Forward"
     primer_bind     5997..6013
                     /label=M13 fwd
                     /note="common sequencing primer, one of multiple similar
                     variants"
     protein_bind    complement(6063..6187)
                     /gene="mutant version of attR"
                     /label=attR4
                     /bound_moiety="LR Clonase(TM)"
                     /note="recombination site for the Gateway(R) LR reaction"
     primer_bind     6339..6361
                     /label=pGEX 3'
                     /note="pGEX vectors, reverse primer"
     polyA_signal    6492..55
                     /label=SV40 poly(A) signal
                     /note="SV40 polyadenylation signal"
ORIGIN
        1 gcattctagt tgtggtttgt ccaaactcat caatgtatct tatcatgtct ggatccaagc
       61 tcagatccaa gcttatcgat accgtcgagt gggtggtctg ggtggtctgg gtggtctggg
      121 tggtcgagtg ggtggtctgg gtggtctggg tggtctgggt ggtcgagtgg gtggtctggg
      181 tggtctgggt ggtctgggtg gtcgacctcg agatccggca aaccccgccc agcgtcttgt
      241 cattggcgaa ttcgaacacg cagatgcagt cggggcggcg cggtccgagg tccacttcgc
      301 atattaaggt gacgcgtgtg gcctcgaaca ccgagcgacc ctgcagcgac ccgcttaaca
      361 gcgtcaacag cgtgccgcag atctgagctt ggcattccgg tactgttggt aaaatggaag
      421 acgccaaaaa cataaagaaa ggcccggcgc cattctatcc tctagaggat ggaaccgctg
      481 gagagcaact gcataaggct atgaagagat acgccctggt tcctggaaca attgctttta
      541 cagatgcaca tatcgaggtg aacatcacgt acgcggaata cttcgaaatg tccgttcggt
      601 tggcagaagc tatgaaacga tatgggctga atacaaatca cagaatcgtc gtatgcagtg
      661 aaaactctct tcaattcttt atgccggtgt tgggcgcgtt atttatcgga gttgcagttg
      721 cgcccgcgaa cgacatttat aatgaacgtg aattgctcaa cagtatgaac atttcgcagc
      781 ctaccgtagt gtttgtttcc aaaaaggggt tgcaaaaaat tttgaacgtg caaaaaaaat
      841 taccaataat ccagaaaatt attatcatgg attctaaaac ggattaccag ggatttcagt
      901 cgatgtacac gttcgtcaca tctcatctac ctcccggttt taatgaatac gattttgtac
      961 cagagtcctt tgatcgtgac aaaacaattg cactgataat gaattcctct ggatctactg
     1021 ggttacctaa gggtgtggcc cttccgcata gaactgcctg cgtcagattc tcgcatgcca
     1081 gagatcctat ttttggcaat caaatcattc cggatactgc gattttaagt gttgttccat
     1141 tccatcacgg ttttggaatg tttactacac tcggatattt gatatgtgga tttcgagtcg
     1201 tcttaatgta tagatttgaa gaagagctgt ttttacgatc ccttcaggat tacaaaattc
     1261 aaagtgcgtt gctagtacca accctatttt cattcttcgc caaaagcact ctgattgaca
     1321 aatacgattt atctaattta cacgaaattg cttctggggg cgcacctctt tcgaaagaag
     1381 tcggggaagc ggttgcaaaa cgcttccatc ttccagggat acgacaagga tatgggctca
     1441 ctgagactac atcagctatt ctgattacac ccgaggggga tgataaaccg ggcgcggtcg
     1501 gtaaagttgt tccatttttt gaagcgaagg ttgtggatct ggataccggg aaaacgctgg
     1561 gcgttaatca gagaggcgaa ttatgtgtca gaggacctat gattatgtcc ggttatgtaa
     1621 acaatccgga agcgaccaac gccttgattg acaaggatgg atggctacat tctggagaca
     1681 tagcttactg ggacgaagac gaacacttct tcatagttga ccgcttgaag tctttaatta
     1741 aatacaaagg atatcaggtg gcccccgctg aattggaatc gatattgtta caacacccca
     1801 acatcttcga cgcgggcgtg gcaggtcttc ccgacgatga cgccggtgaa cttcccgccg
     1861 ccgttgttgt tttggagcac ggaaagacga tgacggaaaa agagatcgtg gattacgtcg
     1921 ccagtcaagt aacaaccgcg aaaaagttgc gcggaggagt tgtgtttgtg gacgaagtac
     1981 cgaaaggtct taccggaaaa ctcgacgcaa gaaaaatcag agagatcctc ataaaggcca
     2041 agaagggcgg aaagtccaaa ttgtaaaatg taactgtatt cagcgatgac gaaattctta
     2101 gctattgtaa tactctagag gatctttgtg aaggaacctt acttctgtgg tgtgacataa
     2161 ttggacaaac tacctacaga gatttaaagc tctaaggtaa atataaaatt tttaagtgta
     2221 taatgtgtta aactactgat tctaattgtt tgtgtatttt agattccaac ctatggaact
     2281 gatgaatggg agcagtggtg gaatgccttt aatgaggaaa acctgttttg ctcagaagaa
     2341 atgccatcta gtgatgatga ggctactgct gactctcaac attctactcc tccaaaaaag
     2401 aagagaaagg tagaagaccc caaggacttt ccttcagaat tgctaagttt tttgagtcat
     2461 gctgtgttta gtaatagaac tcttgcttgc tttgctattt acaccacaaa ggaaaaagct
     2521 gcactgctat acaagaaaat tatggaaaaa tattctgtaa cctttataag taggcataac
     2581 agttataatc ataacatact gttttttctt actccacaca ggcatagagt gtctgctatt
     2641 aataactatg ctcaaaaatt gtgtaccttt agctttttaa tttgtaaagg ggttaataag
     2701 gaatatttga tgtatagtgc cttgactaga gatcataatc agccatacca catttgtaga
     2761 ggttttactt gctttaaaaa acctcccaca cctccccctg aacctgaaac ataaaatgaa
     2821 tgcaattgtt gttgttaact tgtttattgc agcttataat ggttacaaat aaagcaatag
     2881 catcacaaat ttcacaaata aagcattttt ttcactgcat tctagttgtg gtttgtccaa
     2941 actcatcaat gtatcttatc atgtctggat cgatccccag gaagctcctc tgtgtcctca
     3001 taaaccctaa cctcctctac ttgagaggac attccaatca taggctgccc atccaccctc
     3061 tgtgtcctcc tgttaattag gtcacttaac aaaaaggaaa ttgggtaggg gtttttcaca
     3121 gaccgctttc taagggtaat tttaaaatat ctgggaagtc ccttccactg ctgtgttcca
     3181 gaagtgttgg taaacagccc acaaatgtca acagcagaaa catacaagct gtcagctttg
     3241 cacaagggcc caacaccctg ctcatcaaga agcactgtgg ttgctgtgtt agtaatgtgc
     3301 aaaacaggag gcacattttc cccacctgtg taggttccaa aatatctagt gttttcattt
     3361 ttacttggat caggaaccca gcactccact ggataagcat tatccttatc caaaacagcc
     3421 ttgtggtcag tgttcatctg ctgactagta acggccgcca gtgtgctgga attctgcaga
     3481 tatccatcac actggcggcc gctcgagcat gcatctagag gacaactttg tataataaag
     3541 ttgaacgaga aacgtaaaat gatataaata tcaatatatt aaattagatt ttgcataaaa
     3601 aacagactac ataatactgt aaaacacaac atatccagtc actatgaatc aactacttag
     3661 atggtattag tgacctgtac tgcagggcgg ccgcgatatc ccctatagtg agtcgtatta
     3721 catggtcata gctgtttcct ggcagctctg gcccgtgtct caaaatctct gatgttacat
     3781 tgcacaagat aaaaatatat catcatgaac aataaaactg tctgcttaca taaacagtaa
     3841 tacaaggggt gttatgagcc atattcaacg ggaaacgtcg aggccgcgat taaattccaa
     3901 catggatgct gatttatatg ggtataaatg ggctcgcgat aatgtcgggc aatcaggtgc
     3961 gacaatctat cgcttgtatg ggaagcccga tgcgccagag ttgtttctga aacatggcaa
     4021 aggtagcgtt gccaatgatg ttacagatga gatggtcaga ctaaactggc tgacggaatt
     4081 tatgcctctt ccgaccatca agcattttat ccgtactcct gatgatgcat ggttactcac
     4141 cactgcgatc cccggaaaaa cagcattcca ggtattagaa gaatatcctg attcaggtga
     4201 aaatattgtt gatgcgctgg cagtgttcct gcgccggttg cattcgattc ctgtttgtaa
     4261 ttgtcctttt aacagcgatc gcgtatttcg tctcgctcag gcgcaatcac gaatgaataa
     4321 cggtttggtt gatgcgagtg attttgatga cgagcgtaat ggctggcctg ttgaacaagt
     4381 ctggaaagaa atgcataaac ttttgccatt ctcaccggat tcagtcgtca ctcatggtga
     4441 tttctcactt gataacctta tttttgacga ggggaaatta ataggttgta ttgatgttgg
     4501 acgagtcgga atcgcagacc gataccagga tcttgccatc ctatggaact gcctcggtga
     4561 gttttctcct tcattacaga aacggctttt tcaaaaatat ggtattgata atcctgatat
     4621 gaataaattg cagtttcatt tgatgctcga tgagtttttc taatcagaat tggttaattg
     4681 gttgtaacac tggcagagca ttacgctgac ttgacgggac ggcgcaagct catgaccaaa
     4741 atcccttaac gtgagttacg cgtcgttcca ctgagcgtca gaccccgtag aaaagatcaa
     4801 aggatcttct tgagatcctt tttttctgcg cgtaatctgc tgcttgcaaa caaaaaaacc
     4861 accgctacca gcggtggttt gtttgccgga tcaagagcta ccaactcttt ttccgaaggt
     4921 aactggcttc agcagagcgc agataccaaa tactgttctt ctagtgtagc cgtagttagg
     4981 ccaccacttc aagaactctg tagcaccgcc tacatacctc gctctgctaa tcctgttacc
     5041 agtggctgct gccagtggcg ataagtcgtg tcttaccggg ttggactcaa gacgatagtt
     5101 accggataag gcgcagcggt cgggctgaac ggggggttcg tgcacacagc ccagcttgga
     5161 gcgaacgacc tacaccgaac tgagatacct acagcgtgag ctatgagaaa gcgccacgct
     5221 tcccgaaggg agaaaggcgg acaggtatcc ggtaagcggc agggtcggaa caggagagcg
     5281 cacgagggag cttccagggg gaaacgcctg gtatctttat agtcctgtcg ggtttcgcca
     5341 cctctgactt gagcgtcgat ttttgtgatg ctcgtcaggg gggcggagcc tatggaaaaa
     5401 cgccagcaac gcggcctttt tacggttcct ggccttttgc tggccttttg ctcacatgtt
     5461 ctttcctgcg ttatcccctg attctgtgga taaccgtatt accgcctttg agtgagctga
     5521 taccgctcgc cgcagccgaa cgaccgagcg cagcgagtca gtgagcgagg aagcggaaga
     5581 gcgcccaata cgcaaaccgc ctctccccgc gcgttggccg attcattaat gcagctggca
     5641 cgacaggttt cccgactgga aagcgggcag tgagcgcaac gcaattaata cgcgtaccgc
     5701 tagccaggaa gagtttgtag aaacgcaaaa aggccatccg tcaggatggc cttctgctta
     5761 gtttgatgcc tggcagttta tggcgggcgt cctgcccgcc accctccggg ccgttgcttc
     5821 acaacgttca aatccgctcc cggcggattt gtcctactca ggagagcgtt caccgacaaa
     5881 caacagataa aacgaaaggc ccagtcttcc gactgagcct ttcgttttat ttgatgcctg
     5941 gcagttccct actctcgcgt taacgctagc atggatgttt tcccagtcac gacgttgtaa
     6001 aacgacggcc agtcttaagc tcgggcccct acaggtcact aataccatct aagtagttga
     6061 ttcatagtga ctggatatgt tgtgttttac agtattatgt agtctgtttt ttatgcaaaa
     6121 tctaatttaa tatattgata tttatatcat tttacgtttc tcgttcaact tttctataca
     6181 aagttgggag acccaagctt ggtaccgagc tctatacact ccgctatcgc tacgtgactg
     6241 ggtcatggct gcgccccgac acccgccaac acccgctgac gcgccctgac gggcttgtct
     6301 gctcccggca tccgcttaca gacaagctgt gaccgtctcc gggagctgca tgtgtcagag
     6361 gttttcaccg tcatcaccga aacgcgcgag gcaggatcag ccatatcaca tttgtagagg
     6421 ttttacttgc tttaaaaaac ctcccacacc tccccctgaa cctgaaacat aaaatgaatg
     6481 caattgttgt taacttgttt attgcagctt ataatggtta caaataaagc aatagcatca
     6541 caaatttcac aaataaagca tttttttcac t
//
